>Addgene plasmid #120873 | pET28a-mH6-Cas12c2 | addgene full sequence | sequence record 238781 | Addgene NGS Result
TGTGACCGTCTCCGGGAGCTGCATGTGTCAGAGGTTTTCACCGTCATCACCGAAACGCGCGAGGCAGCTG
CGGTAAAGCTCATCAGCGTGGTCGTGAAGCGATTCACAGATGTCTGCCTGTTCATCCGCGTCCAGCTCGT
TGAGTTTCTCCAGAAGCGTTAATGTCTGGCTTCTGATAAAGCGGGCCATGTTAAGGGCGGTTTTTTCCTG
TTTGGTCACTGATGCCTCCGTGTAAGGGGGATTTCTGTTCATGGGGGTAATGATACCGATGAAACGAGAG
AGGATGCTCACGATACGGGTTACTGATGATGAACATGCCCGGTTACTGGAACGTTGTGAGGGTAAACAAC
TGGCGGTATGGATGCGGCGGGACCAGAGAAAAATCACTCAGGGTCAATGCCAGCGCTTCGTTAATACAGA
TGTAGGTGTTCCACAGGGTAGCCAGCAGCATCCTGCGATGCAGATCCGGAACATAATGGTGCAGGGCGCT
GACTTCCGCGTTTCCAGACTTTACGAAACACGGAAACCGAAGACCATTCATGTTGTTGCTCAGGTCGCAG
ACGTTTTGCAGCAGCAGTCGCTTCACGTTCGCTCGCGTATCGGTGATTCATTCTGCTAACCAGTAAGGCA
ACCCCGCCAGCCTAGCCGGGTCCTCAACGACAGGAGCACGATCATGCGCACCCGTGGGGCCGCCATGCCG
GCGATAATGGCCTGCTTCTCGCCGAAACGTTTGGTGGCGGGACCAGTGACGAAGGCTTGAGCGAGGGCGT
GCAAGATTCCGAATACCGCAAGCGACAGGCCGATCATCGTCGCGCTCCAGCGAAAGCGGTCCTCGCCGAA
AATGACCCAGAGCGCTGCCGGCACCTGTCCTACGAGTTGCATGATAAAGAAGACAGTCATAAGTGCGGCG
ACGATAGTCATGCCCCGCGCCCACCGGAAGGAGCTGACTGGGTTGAAGGCTCTCAAGGGCATCGGTCGAG
ATCCCGGTGCCTAATGAGTGAGCTAACTTACATTAATTGCGTTGCGCTCACTGCCCGCTTTCCAGTCGGG
AAACCTGTCGTGCCAGCTGCATTAATGAATCGGCCAACGCGCGGGGAGAGGCGGTTTGCGTATTGGGCGC
CAGGGTGGTTTTTCTTTTCACCAGTGAGACGGGCAACAGCTGATTGCCCTTCACCGCCTGGCCCTGAGAG
AGTTGCAGCAAGCGGTCCACGCTGGTTTGCCCCAGCAGGCGAAAATCCTGTTTGATGGTGGTTAACGGCG
GGATATAACATGAGCTGTCTTCGGTATCGTCGTATCCCACTACCGAGATATCCGCACCAACGCGCAGCCC
GGACTCGGTAATGGCGCGCATTGCGCCCAGCGCCATCTGATCGTTGGCAACCAGCATCGCAGTGGGAACG
ATGCCCTCATTCAGCATTTGCATGGTTTGTTGAAAACCGGACATGGCACTCCAGTCGCCTTCCCGTTCCG
CTATCGGCTGAATTTGATTGCGAGTGAGATATTTATGCCAGCCAGCCAGACGCAGACGCGCCGAGACAGA
ACTTAATGGGCCCGCTAACAGCGCGATTTGCTGGTGACCCAATGCGACCAGATGCTCCACGCCCAGTCGC
GTACCGTCTTCATGGGAGAAAATAATACTGTTGATGGGTGTCTGGTCAGAGACATCAAGAAATAACGCCG
GAACATTAGTGCAGGCAGCTTCCACAGCAATGGCATCCTGGTCATCCAGCGGATAGTTAATGATCAGCCC
ACTGACGCGTTGCGCGAGAAGATTGTGCACCGCCGCTTTACAGGCTTCGACGCCGCTTCGTTCTACCATC
GACACCACCACGCTGGCACCCAGTTGATCGGCGCGAGATTTAATCGCCGCGACAATTTGCGACGGCGCGT
GCAGGGCCAGACTGGAGGTGGCAACGCCAATCAGCAACGACTGTTTGCCCGCCAGTTGTTGTGCCACGCG
GTTGGGAATGTAATTCAGCTCCGCCATCGCCGCTTCCACTTTTTCCCGCGTTTTCGCAGAAACGTGGCTG
GCCTGGTTCACCACGCGGGAAACGGTCTGATAAGAGACACCGGCATACTCTGCGACATCGTATAACGTTA
CTGGTTTCACATTCACCACCCTGAATTGACTCTCTTCCGGGCGCTATCATGCCATACCGCGAAAGGTTTT
GCGCCATTCGATGGTGTCCGGGATCTCGACGCTCTCCCTTATGCGACTCCTGCATTAGGAAGCAGCCCAG
TAGTAGGTTGAGGCCGTTGAGCACCGCCGCCGCAAGGAATGGTGCATGCAAGGAGATGGCGCCCAACAGT
CCCCCGGCCACGGGGCCTGCCACCATACCCACGCCGAAACAAGCGCTCATGAGCCCGAAGTGGCGAGCCC
GATCTTCCCCATCGGTGATGTCGGCGATATAGGCGCCAGCAACCGCACCTGTGGCGCCGGTGATGCCGGC
CACGATGCGTCCGGCGTAGAGGATCGAGATCTCGATCCCGCGAAATTAATACGACTCACTATAGGGGAAT
TGTGAGCGGATAACAATTCCCCTCTAGATTTACACTTTATGCTTCCGGCTCGTATGTTTCTAGAAAGCTT
AAATAATTTTGTTTAACTTTAAGAAGGAGATTTAAATATGAAAATCGAAGAAGGTAAAGGTCACCATCAC
CATCACCACATGACCAAACACAGCATCCCGCTGCATGCGTTCCGTAACAGCGGCGCGGATGCGCGTAAGT
GGAAAGGTCGTATTGCGCTGCTGGCGAAGCGTGGCAAAGAAACCATGCGTACCCTGCAGTTTCCGCTGGA
GATGAGCGAACCGGAGGCGGCGGCGATCAACACCACCCCGTTTGCGGTGGCGTACAACGCGATTGAAGGC
ACCGGCAAAGGCACCCTGTTCGACTATTGGGCGAAGCTGCACCTGGCGGGTTTTCGTTTCTTTCCGAGCG
GTGGCGCGGCGACCATCTTCCGTCAGCAAGCGGTTTTTGAGGATGCGAGCTGGAACGCGGCGTTCTGCCA
GCAAAGCGGCAAAGACTGGCCGTGGCTGGTGCCGAGCAAGCTGTACGAACGTTTCACCAAAGCGCCGCGT
GAGGTTGCGAAGAAAGATGGTAGCAAGAAAAGCATCGAATTTACCCAGGAGAACGTGGCGAACGAGAGCC
ATGTGAGCCTGGTTGGCGCGAGCATTACCGACAAGACCCCGGAAGATCAAAAGGAGTTCTTTCTGAAAAT
GGCGGGTGCGCTGGCGGAAAAGTTCGATAGCTGGAAAAGCGCGAACGAGGACCGTATCGTGGCGATGAAG
GTTATTGACGAATTTCTGAAAAGCGAGGGTCTGCACCTGCCGAGCCTGGAAAACATCGCGGTGAAGTGCA
GCGTTGAAACCAAACCGGATAACGCGACCGTGGCGTGGCATGATGCGCCGATGAGCGGCGTGCAGAACCT
GGCGATCGGTGTTTTCGCGACCTGCGCGAGCCGTATCGACAACATTTACGATCTGAACGGTGGCAAGCTG
AGCAAACTGATTCAAGAAAGCGCGACCACCCCGAACGTTACCGCGCTGAGCTGGCTGTTCGGCAAAGGTC
TGGAGTATTTTCGTACCACCGACATCGATACCATTATGCAGGACTTTAACATCCCGGCGAGCGCGAAGGA
AAGCATTAAACCGCTGGTTGAGAGCGCGCAAGCGATCCCGACCATGACCGTTCTGGGCAAGAAAAACTAC
GCGCCGTTCCGTCCGAACTTTGGTGGCAAGATCGATAGCTGGATTGCGAACTATGCGAGCCGTCTGATGC
TGCTGAACGACATCCTGGAACAGATTGAGCCGGGTTTCGAACTGCCGCAAGCGCTGCTGGATAACGAAAC
CCTGATGAGCGGCATCGACATGACCGGTGATGAACTGAAAGAGCTGATTGAAGCGGTGTACGCGTGGGTT
GATGCGGCGAAACAAGGCCTGGCGACCCTGCTGGGTCGTGGTGGCAACGTGGACGATGCGGTTCAGACCT
TCGAACAATTTAGCGCGATGATGGATACCCTGAACGGCACCCTGAACACCATCAGCGCGCGTTATGTGCG
TGCGGTTGAGATGGCGGGTAAAGATGAAGCGCGTCTGGAGAAGCTGATCGAATGCAAATTCGACATTCCG
AAGTGGTGCAAAAGCGTGCCGAAGCTGGTTGGTATCAGCGGTGGCCTGCCGAAGGTGGAGGAAGAGATTA
AAGTTATGAACGCGGCGTTTAAAGACGTGCGTGCGCGTATGTTCGTTCGTTTTGAAGAGATTGCGGCGTA
TGTGGCGAGCAAGGGTGCGGGTATGGACGTTTATGATGCGCTGGAAAAACGTGAACTGGAGCAGATTAAG
AAACTGAAAAGCGCGGTGCCGGAGCGTGCGCACATCCAAGCGTACCGTGCGGTGCTGCATCGTATTGGTC
GTGCGGTTCAGAACTGCAGCGAAAAGACCAAACAACTGTTCAGCAGCAAGGTGATCGAGATGGGCGTTTT
TAAAAACCCGAGCCACCTGAACAACTTCATCTTTAACCAGAAAGGTGCGATTTACCGTAGCCCGTTCGAT
CGTAGCCGTCACGCGCCGTATCAACTGCATGCGGACAAGCTGCTGAAAAACGATTGGCTGGAGCTGCTGG
CGGAAATTAGCGCGACCCTGATGGCGAGCGAGAGCACCGAACAGATGGAGGACGCGCTGCGTCTGGAACG
TACCCGTCTGCAGCTGCAACTGAGCGGCCTGCCGGATTGGGAGTATCCGGCGAGCCTGGCGAAGCCGGAC
ATCGAAGTTGAGATTCAGACCGCGCTGAAGATGCAACTGGCGAAAGACACCGTGACCAGCGATGTTCTGC
AGCGTGCGTTCAACCTGTATAGCAGCGTGCTGAGCGGTCTGACCTTTAAACTGCTGCGTCGTAGCTTCAG
CCTGAAGATGCGTTTTAGCGTTGCGGATACCACCCAACTGATCTACGTGCCGAAGGTTTGCGACTGGGCG
ATTCCGAAACAGTATCTGCAAGCGGAAGGCGAGATCGGTATTGCGGCGCGTGTGGTTACCGAAAGCAGCC
CGGCGAAAATGGTGACCGAAGTTGAGATGAAGGAGCCGAAAGCGCTGGGCCACTTCATGCAGCAAGCGCC
GCATGACTGGTACTTTGATGCGAGCCTGGGTGGCACCCAGGTGGCGGGTCGTATCGTTGAGAAGGGCAAA
GAAGTGGGCAAGGAGCGTAAACTGGTTGGCTACCGTATGCGTGGTAACAGCGCGTATAAGACCGTGCTGG
ACAAAAGCCTGGTTGGCAACACCGAACTGAGCCAGTGCAGCATGATCATTGAGATTCCGTACACCCAAAC
CGTGGACGCGGATTTCCGTGCGCAGGTTCAAGCGGGTCTGCCGAAGGTGAGCATCAACCTGCCGGTTAAA
GAAACCATTACCGCGAGCAACAAGGACGAGCAGATGCTGTTCGATCGTTTTGTTGCGATTGACCTGGGTG
AACGTGGCCTGGGTTACGCGGTTTTTGATGCGAAAACCCTGGAACTGCAAGAGAGCGGTCACCGTCCGAT
CAAGGCGATTACCAACCTGCTGAACCGTACCCACCATTATGAGCAGCGTCCGAACCAGCGTCAAAAGTTC
CAAGCGAAATTTAACGTTAACCTGAGCGAACTGCGTGAGAACACCGTGGGTGACGTTTGCCATCAGATCA
ACCGTATTTGCGCGTACTATAACGCGTTCCCGGTGCTGGAATACATGGTTCCGGACCGTCTGGATAAGCA
ACTGAAAAGCGTGTACGAGAGCGTTACCAACCGTTATATCTGGAGCAGCACCGATGCGCACAAGAGCGCG
CGTGTGCAGTTTTGGCTGGGTGGCGAAACCTGGGAGCATCCGTATCTGAAGAGCGCGAAAGACAAGAAAC
CGCTGGTTCTGAGCCCGGGTCGTGGTGCGAGCGGCAAAGGCACCAGCCAAACCTGCAGCTGCTGCGGCCG
TAACCCGTTCGACCTGATCAAGGATATGAAACCGCGTGCGAAGATTGCGGTGGTTGACGGCAAGGCGAAA
CTGGAAAACAGCGAGCTGAAACTGTTTGAACGTAACCTGGAGAGCAAGGACGATATGCTGGCGCGTCGTC
ACCGTAACGAACGTGCGGGTATGGAGCAGCCGCTGACCCCGGGTAACTACACCGTGGATGAAATCAAAGC
GCTGCTGCGTGCGAACCTGCGTCGTGCGCCGAAGAACCGTCGTACCAAAGACACCACCGTGAGCGAGTAT
CACTGCGTTTTCAGCGATTGCGGCAAGACCATGCATGCGGACGAAAACGCGGCGGTTAACATTGGTGGCA
AGTTTATCGCGGACATTGAGAAATAATAAAAGCTTGAATTCCTCGAGAGAGACCATGGCCACCGGTCTCT
ATCGAAGATATGAGGAGCTCAAACTCGAGCTGCTAACAAAGCCCGAAAGGAAGCTGAGTTGGCTGCTGCC
ACCGCTGAGCAATAACTAGCATAACCCCTTGGGGCCTCTAAACGGGTCTTGAGGGGTTTTTTGCTGAAAG
GAGGAACTATATCCGGATTGGCGAATGGG
[124 nt withheld, positions 6540-6663]
C
[91 nt withheld, positions 6665-6755]
A
[49 nt withheld, positions 6757-6805]
CCTTTGACGTTGGAGTCCACGTTCTTT
[37 nt withheld, positions 6833-6869]
ACCCTATCTCGGTCTATTCTTTTGATTTATAAGGGATTTTGCCGATTTCGGCCTATTGGTTAAAAAATGA
GCTGATTTAACAAAAATTTAACGCGAATTTTAACAAAATATTAACGCTTACAATTTAGGTGGCACTTTTC
GGGGAAATGTGCGCGGAACCCCTATTTGTTTATTTTTCTAAATACATTCAAATATGTATCCGCTCATGAA
TTAATTCTTAGAAAAACTCATCGAGCATCAAATGAAACTGCAATTTATTCATATCAGGATTATCAATACC
ATATTTTTGAAAAAGCCGTTTCTGTAATGAAGGAGAAAACTCACCGAGGCAGTTCCATAGGATGGCAAGA
TCCTGGTATCGGTCTGCGATTCCGACTCGTCCAACATCAATACAACCTATTAATTTCCCCTCGTCAAAAA
TAAGGTTATCAAGTGAGAAATCACCATGAGTGACGACTGAATCCGGTGAGAATGGCAAAAGTTTATGCAT
TTCTTTCCAGACTTGTTCAACAGGCCAGCCATTACGCTCGTCATCAAAATCACTCGCATCAACCAAACCG
TTATTCATTCGTGATTGCGCCTGAGCGAGACGAAATACGCGATCGCTGTTAAAAGGACAATTACAAACAG
GAATCGAATGCAACCGGCGCAGGAACACTGCCAGCGCATCAACAATATTTTCACCTGAATCAGGATATTC
TTCTAATACCTGGAATGCTGTTTTCCCGGGGATCGCAGTGGTGAGTAACCATGCATCATCAGGAGTACGG
ATAAAATGCTTGATGGTCGGAAGAGGCATAAATTCCGTCAGCCAGTTTAGTCTGACCATCTCATCTGTAA
CATCATTGGCAACGCTACCTTTGCCATGTTTCAGAAACAACTCTGGCGCATCGGGCTTCCCATACAATCG
ATAGATTGTCGCACCTGATTGCCCGACATTATCGCGAGCCCATTTATACCCATATAAATCAGCATCCATG
TTGGAATTTAATCGCGGCCTAGAGCAAGACGTTTCCCGTTGAATATGGCTCATAACACCCCTTGTATTAC
TGTTTATGTAAGCAGACAGTTTTATTGTTCATGACCAAAATCCCTTAACGTGAGTTTTCGTTCCACTGAG
CGTCAGACCCCGTAGAAAAGATCAAAGGATCTTCTTGAGATCCTTTTTTTCTGCGCGTAATCTGCTGCTT
GCAAACAAAAAAACCACCGCTACCAGCGGTGGTTTGTTTGCCGGATCAAGAGCTACCAACTCTTTTTCCG
AAGGTAACTGGCTTCAGCAGAGCGCAGATACCAAATACTGTCCTTCTAGTGTAGCCGTAGTTAGGCCACC
ACTTCAAGAACTCTGTAGCACCGCCTACATACCTCGCTCTGCTAATCCTGTTACCAGTGGCTGCTGCCAG
TGGCGATAAGTCGTGTCTTACCGGGTTGGACTCAAGACGATAGTTACCGGATAAGGCGCAGCGGTCGGGC
TGAACGGGGGGTTCGTGCACACAGCCCAGCTTGGAGCGAACGACCTACACCGAACTGAGATACCTACAGC
GTGAGCTATGAGAAAGCGCCACGCTTCCCGAAGGGAGAAAGGCGGACAGGTATCCGGTAAGCGGCAGGGT
CGGAACAGGAGAGCGCACGAGGGAGCTTCCAGGGGGAAACGCCTGGTATCTTTATAGTCCTGTCGGGTTT
CGCCACCTCTGACTTGAGCGTCGATTTTTGTGATGCTCGTCAGGGGGGCGGAGCCTATGGAAAAACGCCA
GCAACGCGGCCTTTTTACGGTTCCTGGCCTTTTGCTGGCCTTTTGCTCACATGTTCTTTCCTGCGTTATC
CCCTGATTCTGTGGATAACCGTATTACCGCCTTTGAGTGAGCTGATACCGCTCGCCGCAGCCGAACGACC
GAGCGCAGCGAGTCAGTGAGCGAGGAAGCGGAAGAGCGCCTGATGCGGTATTTTCTCCTTACGCATCTGT
GCGGTATTTCACACCGCAATGGTGCACTCTCAGTACAATCTGCTCTGATGCCGCATAGTTAAGCCAGTAT
ACACTCCGCTATCGCTACGTGACTGGGTCATGGCTGCGCCCCGACACCCGCCAACACCCGCTGACGCGCC
CTGACGGGCTTGTCTGCTCCCGGCATCCGCTTACAGACAAGC
Features (pLannotate 1.2.2; 19 found; start..end, strand, type, name):
     28..219     -  CDS            rop: Rop protein, which maintains plasmids at low copy number; rop
    236..616     +  CDS            YPB1_ECOLX: Protein predicted: Swiss-Prot protein existence level 4. From Escherichia coli.
    688..979     -  CDS            TcR (fragment): tetracycline efflux protein; tet; confers resistance to tetracycline
    994..1015    -  protein_bind   CAP binding site: CAP binding activates transcription in the presence of cAMP. E. coli catabolite activator protein
   1028..2110    -  CDS            lacI: lac repressor; lacI; The lac repressor binds to the lac operator to inhibit transcription in E. coli. This inhibition can be relieved by adding lactose or isopropyl-β-D-thiogalactopyranoside (IPTG).
   2111..2188    -  promoter       lacI promoter: lacI
   2196..2475    -  CDS            TcR (fragment): tetracycline efflux protein; tet; confers resistance to tetracycline
   2497..2515    +  promoter       T7 promoter: promoter for bacteriophage T7 RNA polymerase
   2516..2540    +  protein_bind   lac operator: The lac repressor binds to the lac operator to inhibit transcription in E. coli. This inhibition can be relieved by adding lactose or isopropyl-β-D-thiogalactopyranoside (IPTG). lac repressor encoded by lacI
   2549..2578    +  promoter       lac promoter: promoter for the E. coli lac operon
   2598..2620    +  RBS            RBS: efficient ribosome binding site from bacteriophage T7 gene 10 (Olins and Rangwala, 1989)
   2652..2668    +  CDS            6xHis (fragment): 6xHis affinity tag
   6399..6448    +  CDS            SET1 (fragment): solubility-enhancement tag derived from T7 phage gene 10B
   6456..6503    +  terminator     T7 terminator: transcription terminator for bacteriophage T7 RNA polymerase
   6540..6968    +  rep_origin     f1 ori (sequence partly withheld): f1 bacteriophage origin of replication; arrow indicates direction of (+) strand synthesis
   7021..7078    +  promoter       AmpR promoter (fragment): bla
   7087..7902    -  CDS            KanR: aminoglycoside phosphotransferase; aph(3')-Ia; confers resistance to kanamycin in bacteria or G418 (Geneticin®) in eukaryotes
   8024..8612    +  rep_origin     ori: high-copy-number ColE1/pMB1/pBR322/pUC origin of replication
   8798..8937    -  misc_feature   bom: basis of mobility region from pBR322
