[The description below was written by a language model from this plasmid's Addgene catalogue record and pLannotate feature annotations shown in this document.]
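Description:
pET28a-mH6-Cas12c2 is a bacterial expression plasmid of about 9 kb built on the Novagen pET-28a(+) backbone and carrying a synthetic, E. coli codon-optimized open reading frame for the type V CRISPR effector Cas12c2 (also called UnCas12c2), an insert of roughly 3.7 kb cloned at HindIII sites. It is propagated in E. coli under kanamycin selection (aph(3')-Ia, KanR). Replication is from a ColE1/pBR322-type origin accompanied by the rop gene and the bom region, consistent with the low copy number recorded for the plasmid. An f1 origin is also present, as in the parental vector.

The catalogue entry lists the promoter as "lac", but the annotated sequence shows the usual pET arrangement. A T7 promoter is followed immediately by a lac operator, then a short lac promoter match and the T7 gene 10 ribosome binding site. The plasmid-borne lacI gene with its own promoter supplies the repressor. Expression should therefore depend on T7 RNA polymerase supplied by the host and be inducible with IPTG, terminating at the T7 terminator downstream of the insert. The Cas12c2 coding region itself is not annotated by the feature tool, but it falls in the gap between the N-terminal His-tag hit and the terminator. The protein carries an N-terminal "mH6" tag, a short leader peptide ending in six histidines, which allows purification by immobilized metal affinity chromatography. Small annotated fragments such as TcR, SET1 and the AmpR promoter are probably backbone remnants or partial matches rather than functional elements.

The construct is intended for recombinant production of Cas12c2 protein, and it was deposited in connection with a study of functionally diverse type V CRISPR-Cas systems.
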