Addgene plasmid #120873: pET28a-mH6-Cas12c2
Purpose: Expresses E. coli codon optimized Cas12c2 effector in the pET28a backbone.
Depositing lab: Arbor Biotechnologies. Publication: Functionally diverse type V CRISPR-Cas systems. Yan WX, Hunnewell P, Alfonse LE, Carte JM, Keston-Smith E, Sothiselvam S, Garrity AJ, Chong S, Makarova KS, Koonin EV, Cheng DR, Scott DA. Science. 2019 Jan 4;363(6422):88-91. doi: 10.1126/science.aav7271. Epub 2018 Dec 6. PubMed 30523077.
Backbone
  Vector backbone: pET-28a+
  Backbone manufacturer: Novagen
  Backbone size w/o insert (bp): 5355
  Total vector size (bp): 9015
  Vector type: Bacterial Expression, CRISPR
Growth in bacteria
  Bacterial resistance: Kanamycin, 50 μg/mL
  Growth temperature: 37°C
  Growth strain: DH5alpha
  Copy number: Low Copy
Gene/Insert
  Gene/Insert name: Cas12c2 (alt name: UnCas12c2)
  Species: Synthetic
  Insert size (bp): 3660
  Promoter: lac
  Tag / fusion protein: mH6 (N terminal on insert)
  Cloning method: Restriction Enzyme; 5′ cloning site HindIII (not destroyed); 3′ cloning site HindIII (not destroyed)
  Sequencing primers: 5′ TAATACGACTCACTATAGGG
Terms and licenses: Academic/Nonprofit Terms; Industry Terms: Not Available to Industry
Depositor comments: For more information, please visit us at https://arbor.bio/. For commercial use or questions, please contact us at . mH6 sequence: ATGAAAATCGAAGAAGGTAAAGGTCACCATCACCATCACCAC
How to cite: pET28a-mH6-Cas12c2 was a gift from Arbor Biotechnologies (Addgene plasmid # 120873 ; http://n2t.net/addgene:120873 ; RRID:Addgene_120873)
